Addgene plasmid #242670: pCMV-SpCas9-VRQR(+N394K)-P2A-EGFP (KAC956)
Purpose: CMV promoter expression plasmid for human codon optimized SpCas9-VRQR(N394K)-BPNLS(SV40)-3xFLAG-P2A-EGFP
Depositing lab: Benjamin Kleinstiver. Depositing organization: Massachusetts General Hospital. Publication: Treatment of a severe vascular disease using a bespoke CRISPR-Cas9 base editor in mice. Alves CRR, Das S, Krishnan V, Ha LL, Fox LR, Stutzman HE, Shamber CE, Kalailingam P, McCarthy S, Lino Cardenas CL, Fong CE, Imai T, Mitra S, Yun S, Wood RK, Benning FMC, Roh K, Lawton J, Kim N, Silverstein RA, Ferreira da Silva J, de la Cruz D, Richa R, Xie J, Gray-Edwards HL, Malhotra R, Chung DY, Chao LH, Tsai SQ, Maguire CA, Lindsay ME, Kleinstiver BP, Musolino PL. Nat Biomed Eng. 2025 Sep 11:10.1038/s41551-025-01499-1. doi: 10.1038/s41551-025-01499-1. PubMed 40935887.
Backbone
  Vector backbone: pCMV-T7-SpCas9-P2A-EGFP (RTW3027) (Addgene Plasmid #139987)
  Vector type: Mammalian Expression, CRISPR
Growth in bacteria
  Bacterial resistance: Ampicillin, 100 μg/mL
  Growth temperature: 37°C
  Growth strain: DH5alpha
  Copy number: High Copy
Gene/Insert
  Gene/Insert name: pCMV-SpCas9-VRQR(N394K)-BPNLS(SV40)-3xFLAG-P2A-EGFP (alt names: KAC956; SpCas9-VRQR(+N394K) nuclease)
  Species: Synthetic
  Mutation: VRQR + N394K mutations in SpCas9(N394K/D1135V/G1218R/R1335Q/T1337R)
  Promoter: CMV and T7
  Tag / fusion protein: BPNLS (N terminal on insert)
  Cloning method: Gibson Cloning
  Sequencing primers: 5′ oBK6928-CCAAGTCTCCACCCCATTGACG; 3′ oBK219-GGGAGTGGCACCTTCCAGGGTC
Terms and licenses: Academic/Nonprofit Terms; Industry Terms: Not Available to Industry
How to cite: pCMV-SpCas9-VRQR(+N394K)-P2A-EGFP (KAC956) was a gift from Benjamin Kleinstiver (Addgene plasmid # 242670 ; http://n2t.net/addgene:242670 ; RRID:Addgene_242670)
