[The description below was written by a language model from this plasmid's Addgene catalogue record and pLannotate feature annotations shown in this document.]
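Description:
pCMV-SpCas9-VRQR(+N394K)-P2A-EGFP (KAC956) is an 8,451-nt mammalian expression plasmid for CRISPR work, built by Gibson cloning on the pCMV-T7-SpCas9-P2A-EGFP backbone. It is propagated in E. coli through a high-copy ColE1/pUC-type origin and selected with ampicillin via the β-lactamase gene and its native promoter. The remaining bacterial elements in the feature table (lac promoter and operator, CAP binding site, lacI, bom, MCS and SV40 promoter fragments) are short backbone remnants rather than functional parts of the payload.

The expression cassette is driven by the human CMV immediate-early enhancer and promoter, with a T7 promoter placed just upstream of the coding sequence so that the same open reading frame can also be transcribed in vitro by T7 RNA polymerase. The open reading frame encodes a human codon-optimized Streptococcus pyogenes Cas9 nuclease carrying the VRQR substitutions (D1135V, G1218R, R1335Q, T1337R) plus N394K. It is followed by a bipartite SV40 nuclear localization signal, a 3xFLAG epitope for detection, a P2A ribosomal-skipping peptide and EGFP, and it terminates at a bGH polyadenylation signal. The tag field lists the BPNLS as N-terminal, whereas the construct name and the feature layout place it after Cas9. P2A lets Cas9 and EGFP be made from one transcript as separate proteins, so green fluorescence marks transfected, nuclease-expressing cells.

VRQR is generally known as a PAM-altered SpCas9 variant, although the record does not state its PAM preference or the role of N394K. No guide RNA cassette is annotated, so a guide must be supplied separately. The plasmid comes from a study developing a bespoke Cas9 base editor for a vascular disease in mice, and here it provides the nuclease form of that variant.
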