Features (pLannotate 1.2.2; 17 found; start..end, strand, type, name):
    132..335     +  promoter       CMV promoter: human cytomegalovirus (CMV) immediate early promoter
    377..395     +  promoter       T7 promoter: promoter for bacteriophage T7 RNA polymerase
    409..4512    +  CDS            Cas9: Cas9 (Csn1) endonuclease from the Streptococcus pyogenes Type II CRISPR/Cas system generates RNA-guided double strand breaks in DNA
   4600..4665    +  CDS            3xFLAG: three tandem FLAG® epitope tags, followed by an enterokinase cleavage site
   4741..5457    +  CDS            EGFP: EGFP is a basic (constitutively fluorescent) green fluorescent protein published in 1996, derived from Aequorea victoria. It is reported to be a rapidly-maturing weak dimer with moderate acid sensitivity.
   5512..5736    +  polyA_signal   bGH poly(A) signal: bovine growth hormone polyadenylation signal
   5740..5761    +  promoter       SV40 promoter (fragment): SV40 enhancer and early promoter
   5766..5782    +  misc_feature   MCS (fragment): pBluescript multiple cloning site
   5831..5847    -  protein_bind   lac operator: The lac repressor binds to the lac operator to inhibit transcription in E. coli. This inhibition can be relieved by adding lactose or isopropyl-β-D-thiogalactopyranoside (IPTG). lac repressor encoded by lacI
   5855..5885    -  promoter       lac promoter: promoter for the E. coli lac operon
   5900..5921    -  protein_bind   CAP binding site: CAP binding activates transcription in the presence of cAMP. E. coli catabolite activator protein
   5934..6026    -  CDS            lacI (fragment): lac repressor; lacI; The lac repressor binds to the lac operator to inhibit transcription in E. coli. This inhibition can be relieved by adding lactose or isopropyl-β-D-thiogalactopyranoside (IPTG).
   6209..6797    -  rep_origin     ori: high-copy-number ColE1/pMB1/pBR322/pUC origin of replication
   6968..7828    -  CDS            AmpR: β-lactamase; bla; confers resistance to ampicillin, carbenicillin, and related antibiotics
   7829..7933    -  promoter       AmpR promoter: bla
   8004..8048    -  misc_feature   bom (fragment): basis of mobility region from pBR322
   8203..131     +  enhancer       CMV enhancer (across the origin): human cytomegalovirus immediate early enhancer
>Addgene plasmid #242670 | pCMV-SpCas9-VRQR(+N394K)-P2A-EGFP (KAC956) | addgene full sequence | sequence record 488989 | Addgene NGS Result
ATATGCCAAGTACGCCCCCTATTGACGTCAATGACGGTAAATGGCCCGCCTGGCATTATGCCCAGTACAT
GACCTTATGGGACTTTCCTACTTGGCAGTACATCTACGTATTAGTCATCGCTATTACCATGGTGATGCGG
TTTTGGCAGTACATCAATGGGCGTGGATAGCGGTTTGACTCACGGGGATTTCCAAGTCTCCACCCCATTG
ACGTCAATGGGAGTTTGTTTTGGCACCAAAATCAACGGGACTTTCCAAAATGTCGTAACAACTCCGCCCC
ATTGACGCAAATGGGCGGTAGGCGTGTACGGTGGGAGGTCTATATAAGCAGAGCTGGTTTAGTGAACCGT
CAGATCCGCTAGAGATCCGCGGCCGCTAATACGACTCACTATAGGGAGAGCCGCCACCATGGACAAGAAG
TACAGCATCGGCCTGGACATCGGCACCAACTCTGTGGGCTGGGCCGTGATCACCGACGAGTACAAGGTGC
CCAGCAAGAAATTCAAGGTGCTGGGCAACACCGACCGGCACAGCATCAAGAAGAACCTGATCGGAGCCCT
GCTGTTCGACAGCGGCGAAACAGCCGAGGCCACCCGGCTGAAGAGAACCGCCAGAAGAAGATACACCAGA
CGGAAGAACCGGATCTGCTATCTGCAAGAGATCTTCAGCAACGAGATGGCCAAGGTGGACGACAGCTTCT
TCCACAGACTGGAAGAGTCCTTCCTGGTGGAAGAGGATAAGAAGCACGAGCGGCACCCCATCTTCGGCAA
CATCGTGGACGAGGTGGCCTACCACGAGAAGTACCCCACCATCTACCACCTGAGAAAGAAACTGGTGGAC
AGCACCGACAAGGCCGACCTGCGGCTGATCTATCTGGCCCTGGCCCACATGATCAAGTTCCGGGGCCACT
TCCTGATCGAGGGCGACCTGAACCCCGACAACAGCGACGTGGACAAGCTGTTCATCCAGCTGGTGCAGAC
CTACAACCAGCTGTTCGAGGAAAACCCCATCAACGCCAGCGGCGTGGACGCCAAGGCCATCCTGTCTGCC
AGACTGAGCAAGAGCAGACGGCTGGAAAATCTGATCGCCCAGCTGCCCGGCGAGAAGAAGAATGGCCTGT
TCGGAAACCTGATTGCCCTGAGCCTGGGCCTGACCCCCAACTTCAAGAGCAACTTCGACCTGGCCGAGGA
TGCCAAACTGCAGCTGAGCAAGGACACCTACGACGACGACCTGGACAACCTGCTGGCCCAGATCGGCGAC
CAGTACGCCGACCTGTTTCTGGCCGCCAAGAACCTGTCCGACGCCATCCTGCTGAGCGACATCCTGAGAG
TGAACACCGAGATCACCAAGGCCCCCCTGAGCGCCTCTATGATCAAGAGATACGACGAGCACCACCAGGA
CCTGACCCTGCTGAAAGCTCTCGTGCGGCAGCAGCTGCCTGAGAAGTACAAAGAGATTTTCTTCGACCAG
AGCAAGAACGGCTACGCCGGCTACATTGACGGCGGAGCCAGCCAGGAAGAGTTCTACAAGTTCATCAAGC
CCATCCTGGAAAAGATGGACGGCACCGAGGAACTGCTCGTGAAGCTGAAGAGAGAGGACCTGCTGCGGAA
GCAGCGGACCTTCGACAACGGCAGCATCCCCCACCAGATCCACCTGGGAGAGCTGCACGCCATTCTGCGG
CGGCAGGAAGATTTTTACCCATTCCTGAAGGACAACCGGGAAAAGATCGAGAAGATCCTGACCTTCCGCA
TCCCCTACTACGTGGGCCCTCTGGCCAGGGGAAACAGCAGATTCGCCTGGATGACCAGAAAGAGCGAGGA
AACCATCACCCCCTGGAACTTCGAGGAAGTGGTGGACAAGGGCGCTTCCGCCCAGAGCTTCATCGAGCGG
ATGACCAACTTCGATAAGAACCTGCCCAACGAGAAGGTGCTGCCCAAGCACAGCCTGCTGTACGAGTACT
TCACCGTGTATAACGAGCTGACCAAAGTGAAATACGTGACCGAGGGAATGAGAAAGCCCGCCTTCCTGAG
CGGCGAGCAGAAAAAGGCCATCGTGGACCTGCTGTTCAAGACCAACCGGAAAGTGACCGTGAAGCAGCTG
AAAGAGGACTACTTCAAGAAAATCGAGTGCTTCGACTCCGTGGAAATCTCCGGCGTGGAAGATCGGTTCA
ACGCCTCCCTGGGCACATACCACGATCTGCTGAAAATTATCAAGGACAAGGACTTCCTGGACAATGAGGA
AAACGAGGACATTCTGGAAGATATCGTGCTGACCCTGACACTGTTTGAGGACAGAGAGATGATCGAGGAA
CGGCTGAAAACCTATGCCCACCTGTTCGACGACAAAGTGATGAAGCAGCTGAAGCGGCGGAGATACACCG
GCTGGGGCAGGCTGAGCCGGAAGCTGATCAACGGCATCCGGGACAAGCAGTCCGGCAAGACAATCCTGGA
TTTCCTGAAGTCCGACGGCTTCGCCAACAGAAACTTCATGCAGCTGATCCACGACGACAGCCTGACCTTT
AAAGAGGACATCCAGAAAGCCCAGGTGTCCGGCCAGGGCGATAGCCTGCACGAGCACATTGCCAATCTGG
CCGGCAGCCCCGCCATTAAGAAGGGCATCCTGCAGACAGTGAAGGTGGTGGACGAGCTCGTGAAAGTGAT
GGGCCGGCACAAGCCCGAGAACATCGTGATCGAAATGGCCAGAGAGAACCAGACCACCCAGAAGGGACAG
AAGAACAGCCGCGAGAGAATGAAGCGGATCGAAGAGGGCATCAAAGAGCTGGGCAGCCAGATCCTGAAAG
AACACCCCGTGGAAAACACCCAGCTGCAGAACGAGAAGCTGTACCTGTACTACCTGCAGAATGGGCGGGA
TATGTACGTGGACCAGGAACTGGACATCAACCGGCTGTCCGACTACGATGTGGACCATATCGTGCCTCAG
AGCTTTCTGAAGGACGACTCCATCGACAACAAGGTGCTGACCAGAAGCGACAAGAACCGGGGCAAGAGCG
ACAACGTGCCCTCCGAAGAGGTCGTGAAGAAGATGAAGAACTACTGGCGGCAGCTGCTGAACGCCAAGCT
GATTACCCAGAGAAAGTTCGACAATCTGACCAAGGCCGAGAGAGGCGGCCTGAGCGAACTGGATAAGGCC
GGCTTCATCAAGAGACAGCTGGTGGAAACCCGGCAGATCACAAAGCACGTGGCACAGATCCTGGACTCCC
GGATGAACACTAAGTACGACGAGAATGACAAGCTGATCCGGGAAGTGAAAGTGATCACCCTGAAGTCCAA
GCTGGTGTCCGATTTCCGGAAGGATTTCCAGTTTTACAAAGTGCGCGAGATCAACAACTACCACCACGCC
CACGACGCCTACCTGAACGCCGTCGTGGGAACCGCCCTGATCAAAAAGTACCCTAAGCTGGAAAGCGAGT
TCGTGTACGGCGACTACAAGGTGTACGACGTGCGGAAGATGATCGCCAAGAGCGAGCAGGAAATCGGCAA
GGCTACCGCCAAGTACTTCTTCTACAGCAACATCATGAACTTTTTCAAGACCGAGATTACCCTGGCCAAC
GGCGAGATCCGGAAGCGGCCTCTGATCGAGACAAACGGCGAAACCGGGGAGATCGTGTGGGATAAGGGCC
GGGATTTTGCCACCGTGCGGAAAGTGCTGAGCATGCCCCAAGTGAATATCGTGAAAAAGACCGAGGTGCA
GACAGGCGGCTTCAGCAAAGAGTCTATCCTGCCCAAGAGGAACAGCGATAAGCTGATCGCCAGAAAGAAG
GACTGGGACCCTAAGAAGTACGGCGGCTTCGTGAGCCCCACCGTGGCCTATTCTGTGCTGGTGGTGGCCA
AAGTGGAAAAGGGCAAGTCCAAGAAACTGAAGAGTGTGAAAGAGCTGCTGGGGATCACCATCATGGAAAG
AAGCAGCTTCGAGAAGAATCCCATCGACTTTCTGGAAGCCAAGGGCTACAAAGAAGTGAAAAAGGACCTG
ATCATCAAGCTGCCTAAGTACTCCCTGTTCGAGCTGGAAAACGGCCGGAAGAGAATGCTGGCCTCTGCCA
GAGAACTGCAGAAGGGAAACGAACTGGCCCTGCCCTCCAAATATGTGAACTTCCTGTACCTGGCCAGCCA
CTATGAGAAGCTGAAGGGCTCCCCCGAGGATAATGAGCAGAAACAGCTGTTTGTGGAACAGCACAAGCAC
TACCTGGACGAGATCATCGAGCAGATCAGCGAGTTCTCCAAGAGAGTGATCCTGGCCGACGCTAATCTGG
ACAAAGTGCTGTCCGCCTACAACAAGCACCGGGATAAGCCCATCAGAGAGCAGGCCGAGAATATCATCCA
CCTGTTTACCCTGACCAATCTGGGAGCCCCTGCCGCCTTCAAGTACTTTGACACCACCATCGACCGGAAG
CAGTACAGAAGCACCAAAGAGGTGCTGGACGCCACCCTGATCCACCAGAGCATCACCGGCCTGTACGAGA
CACGGATCGACCTGTCTCAGCTGGGAGGCGACGGATCCGGCGGAGGCGGAAGCGGGAAAAGAACCGCCGA
CGGCAGCGAATTCGAGCCCAAGAAGAAGAGGAAAGTCTCGAGCGGAGGCGACTACAAAGACCATGACGGT
GATTATAAAGATCATGACATCGATTACAAGGATGACGATGACAAGGGAGGCGGTGGAAGCGGCGCAACAA
ACTTCTCTCTGCTGAAACAAGCCGGAGATGTCGAAGAGAATCCTGGACCGATGGTGAGCAAGGGCGAGGA
GCTGTTCACCGGGGTGGTGCCCATCCTGGTCGAGCTGGACGGCGACGTAAACGGCCACAAGTTCAGCGTG
TCCGGCGAGGGCGAGGGCGATGCCACCTACGGCAAGCTGACCCTGAAGTTCATCTGCACCACCGGCAAGC
TGCCCGTGCCCTGGCCCACCCTCGTGACCACCCTGACCTACGGCGTGCAGTGCTTCAGCCGCTACCCCGA
CCACATGAAGCAGCACGACTTCTTCAAGTCCGCCATGCCCGAAGGCTACGTCCAGGAGCGCACCATCTTC
TTCAAGGACGACGGCAACTACAAGACCCGCGCCGAGGTGAAGTTCGAGGGCGACACCCTGGTGAACCGCA
TCGAGCTGAAGGGCATCGACTTCAAGGAGGACGGCAACATCCTGGGGCACAAGCTGGAGTACAACTACAA
CAGCCACAACGTCTATATCATGGCCGACAAGCAGAAGAACGGCATCAAGGTGAACTTCAAGATCCGCCAC
AACATCGAGGACGGCAGCGTGCAGCTCGCCGACCACTACCAGCAGAACACCCCCATCGGCGACGGCCCCG
TGCTGCTGCCCGACAACCACTACCTGAGCACCCAGTCCGCCCTGAGCAAAGACCCCAACGAGAAGCGCGA
TCACATGGTCCTGCTGGAGTTCGTGACCGCCGCCGGGATCACTCTCGGCATGGACGAGCTGTACAAGTGA
CCGGTCATCATCACCATCACCATTGAGTTTAAACCCGCTGATCAGCCTCGACTGTGCCTTCTAGTTGCCA
GCCATCTGTTGTTTGCCCCTCCCCCGTGCCTTCCTTGACCCTGGAAGGTGCCACTCCCACTGTCCTTTCC
TAATAAAATGAGGAAATTGCATCGCATTGTCTGAGTAGGTGTCATTCTATTCTGGGGGGTGGGGTGGGGC
AGGACAGCAAGGGGGAGGATTGGGAAGACAATAGCAGGCATGCTGGGGATGCGGTGGGCTCTATGGCTTC
TGAGGCGGAAAGAACCAGCTGGGGCTCGATACCGTCGACCTCTAGCTAGAGCTTGGCGTAATCATGGTCA
TAGCTGTTTCCTGTGTGAAATTGTTATCCGCTCACAATTCCACACAACATACGAGCCGGAAGCATAAAGT
GTAAAGCCTAGGGTGCCTAATGAGTGAGCTAACTCACATTAATTGCGTTGCGCTCACTGCCCGCTTTCCA
GTCGGGAAACCTGTCGTGCCAGCTGCATTAATGAATCGGCCAACGCGCGGGGAGAGGCGGTTTGCGTATT
GGGCGCTCTTCCGCTTCCTCGCTCACTGACTCGCTGCGCTCGGTCGTTCGGCTGCGGCGAGCGGTATCAG
CTCACTCAAAGGCGGTAATACGGTTATCCACAGAATCAGGGGATAACGCAGGAAAGAACATGTGAGCAAA
AGGCCAGCAAAAGGCCAGGAACCGTAAAAAGGCCGCGTTGCTGGCGTTTTTCCATAGGCTCCGCCCCCCT
GACGAGCATCACAAAAATCGACGCTCAAGTCAGAGGTGGCGAAACCCGACAGGACTATAAAGATACCAGG
CGTTTCCCCCTGGAAGCTCCCTCGTGCGCTCTCCTGTTCCGACCCTGCCGCTTACCGGATACCTGTCCGC
CTTTCTCCCTTCGGGAAGCGTGGCGCTTTCTCATAGCTCACGCTGTAGGTATCTCAGTTCGGTGTAGGTC
GTTCGCTCCAAGCTGGGCTGTGTGCACGAACCCCCCGTTCAGCCCGACCGCTGCGCCTTATCCGGTAACT
ATCGTCTTGAGTCCAACCCGGTAAGACACGACTTATCGCCACTGGCAGCAGCCACTGGTAACAGGATTAG
CAGAGCGAGGTATGTAGGCGGTGCTACAGAGTTCTTGAAGTGGTGGCCTAACTACGGCTACACTAGAAGA
ACAGTATTTGGTATCTGCGCTCTGCTGAAGCCAGTTACCTTCGGAAAAAGAGTTGGTAGCTCTTGATCCG
GCAAACAAACCACCGCTGGTAGCGGTGGTTTTTTTGTTTGCAAGCAGCAGATTACGCGCAGAAAAAAAGG
ATCTCAAGAAGATCCTTTGATCTTTTCTACGGGGTCTGACGCTCAGTGGAACGAAAACTCACGTTAAGGG
ATTTTGGTCATGAGATTATCAAAAAGGATCTTCACCTAGATCCTTTTAAATTAAAAATGAAGTTTTAAAT
CAATCTAAAGTATATATGAGTAAACTTGGTCTGACAGTTACCAATGCTTAATCAGTGAGGCACCTATCTC
AGCGATCTGTCTATTTCGTTCATCCATAGTTGCCTGACTCCCCGTCGTGTAGATAACTACGATACGGGAG
GGCTTACCATCTGGCCCCAGTGCTGCAATGATACCGCGAGACCCACGCTCACCGGCTCCAGATTTATCAG
CAATAAACCAGCCAGCCGGAAGGGCCGAGCGCAGAAGTGGTCCTGCAACTTTATCCGCCTCCATCCAGTC
TATTAATTGTTGCCGGGAAGCTAGAGTAAGTAGTTCGCCAGTTAATAGTTTGCGCAACGTTGTTGCCATT
GCTACAGGCATCGTGGTGTCACGCTCGTCGTTTGGTATGGCTTCATTCAGCTCCGGTTCCCAACGATCAA
GGCGAGTTACATGATCCCCCATGTTGTGCAAAAAAGCGGTTAGCTCCTTCGGTCCTCCGATCGTTGTCAG
AAGTAAGTTGGCCGCAGTGTTATCACTCATGGTTATGGCAGCACTGCATAATTCTCTTACTGTCATGCCA
TCCGTAAGATGCTTTTCTGTGACTGGTGAGTACTCAACCAAGTCATTCTGAGAATAGTGTATGCGGCGAC
CGAGTTGCTCTTGCCCGGCGTCAATACGGGATAATACCGCGCCACATAGCAGAACTTTAAAAGTGCTCAT
CATTGGAAAACGTTCTTCGGGGCGAAAACTCTCAAGGATCTTACCGCTGTTGAGATCCAGTTCGATGTAA
CCCACTCGTGCACCCAACTGATCTTCAGCATCTTTTACTTTCACCAGCGTTTCTGGGTGAGCAAAAACAG
GAAGGCAAAATGCCGCAAAAAAGGGAATAAGGGCGACACGGAAATGTTGAATACTCATACTCTTCCTTTT
TCAATATTATTGAAGCATTTATCAGGGTTATTGTCTCATGAGCGGATACATATTTGAATGTATTTAGAAA
AATAAACAAATAGGGGTTCCGCGCACATTTCCCCGAAAAGTGCCACCTGACGTCGACGGATCGGGAGATC
GATCTCCCGATCCCCTAGGGTCGACTCTCAGTACAATCTGCTCTGATGCCGCATAGTTAAGCCAGTATCT
GCTCCCTGCTTGTGTGTTGGAGGTCGCTGAGTAGTGCGCGAGCAAAATTTAAGCTACAACAAGGCAAGGC
TTGACCGACAATTGCATGAAGAATCTGCTTAGGGTTAGGCGTTTTGCGCTGCTTCGCGATGTACGGGCCA
GATATACGCGTTGACATTGATTATTGACTAGTTATTAATAGTAATCAATTACGGGGTCATTAGTTCATAG
CCCATATATGGAGTTCCGCGTTACATAACTTACGGTAAATGGCCCGCCTGGCTGACCGCCCAACGACCCC
CGCCCATTGACGTCAATAATGACGTATGTTCCCATAGTAACGCCAATAGGGACTTTCCATTGACGTCAAT
GGGTGGAGTATTTACGGTAAACTGCCCACTTGGCAGTACATCAAGTGTATC
